>Addgene plasmid #138470 | pQLink-GST-2xCTD | addgene full sequence | sequence record 272900 | Addgene NGS Result
TCATAAAAAATTTATTTGCTTTGTGAGCGGATAACAATTATAATAGATTCAATTGTGAGCGGATAACAAT
TTCACACAGAATTCATTAAAGAGGAGAAATTACATATGTCCCCTATACTAGGTTATTGGAAAATTAAGGG
CCTTGTGCAACCCACTCGACTTCTTTTGGAATATCTTGAAGAAAAATATGAAGAGCATTTGTATGAGCGC
GATGAAGGTGATAAATGGCGAAACAAAAAGTTTGAATTGGGTTTGGAGTTTCCCAATCTTCCTTATTATA
TTGATGGTGATGTTAAATTAACACAGTCTATGGCCATCATACGTTATATAGCTGACAAGCACAACATGTT
GGGTGGTTGTCCAAAAGAGCGTGCAGAGATTTCAATGCTTGAAGGAGCGGTTTTGGATATTAGATACGGT
GTTTCGAGAATTGCATATAGTAAAGACTTTGAAACTCTCAAAGTTGATTTTCTTAGCAAGCTACCTGAAA
TGCTGAAAATGTTCGAAGATCGTTTATGTCATAAAACATATTTGAATGGTGATCATGTAACCCATCCTGA
CTTCATGTTGTATGACGCTCTTGATGTTGTTTTATACATGGACCCAATGTGCCTGGATGCGTTCCCAAAA
TTAGTTTGTTTTAAAAAACGTATTGAAGCTATCCCACAAATTGATAAGTACTTGAAATCCAGCAAGTATA
TAGCATGGCCTTTGCAGGGCTGGCAAGCCACGTTTGGTGGTGGCGACCATCCTCCAAAATCGGATCTGGG
TGCTGCAGGTACAAGTTTGTACAAAAAAGCAGGCGAGAATCTTTATTTTCAGGGATCCTATTCTCCGACC
TCTCCATCATACAGCCCTACCTCCCCGTCCTAGGCGGCCGCCTAGGACCCAGCTTTCTTGTACAAAGTGG
TAAGCTTAATTAGCTGAGCTTGGACTCCTGTTGATAGATCCAGTAATGACCTCAGAACTCCATCTGGATT
TGTTCAGAACGCTCGGTTGCCGCCGGGCGTTTTTTATTGGTGAGAATCCAAGTAACAACACCATTTAAAT
GGAGTGGTTACAAATGGAGTGGTTAATTAAGGCTAGCTTGGCGAGATTTTCAGGAGCTAAGGAAGCTAAA
ATGGAGAAAAAAATCACTGGATATACCACCGTTGATATATCCCAATGGCATCGTAAAGAACATTTTGAGG
CATTTCAGTCAGTTGCTCAATGTACCTATAACCAGACCGTTCAGCTGGATATTACGGCCTTTTTAAAGAC
CGTAAAGAAAAATAAGCACAAGTTTTATCCGGCCTTTATTCACATTCTTGCCCGCCTGATGAATGCTCAT
CCGGAATTTCGTATGGCAATGAAAGACGGTGAGCTGGTGATATGGGATAGTGTTCACCCTTGTTACACCG
TTTTCCATGAGCAAACTGAAACGTTTTCATCGCTCTGGAGTGAATACCACGACGATTTCCGGCAGTTTCT
ACACATATATTCGCAAGATGTGGCGTGTTACGGTGAAAACCTGGCCTATTTCCCTAAAGGGTTTATTGAG
AATATGTTTTTCGTCTCAGCCAATCCCTGGGTGAGTTTCACCAGTTTTGATTTAAACGTGGCCAATATGG
ACAACTTCTTCGCCCCCGTTTTCACCATGGGCAAATATTATACGCAAGGCGACAAGGTGCTGATGCCGCT
GGCGATTCAGGTTCATCATGCCGTTTGTGATGGCTTCCATGTCGGCAGAATGCTTAATGAATTACAACAG
TACTGCGATGAGTGGCAGGGCGGGGCGTAATTTTTTTAAGGCAGTTATTGGTGCCCTTAAACGCCTGGGG
TAATGACTCTCTAGCTTGAGGCATCAAATAAAACGAAAGGCTCAGTCGAAAGACTGGGCCTTTCGTTTTA
TCTGTTGTTTGTCGGTGAACGCTCTCCTGAGTAGGACAAATCCGCCCTCTAGATTACGTGCAGTCGATGA
TAAGCTGTCAAACATGAGAATTGTGCCTAATGAGTGAGCTAACTTACATTAATTGCGTTGCGCTCACTGC
CCGCTTTCCAGTCGGGAAACCTGTCGTGCCAGCTGCATTAATGAATCGGCCAACGCGCGGGGAGAGGCGG
TTTGCGTATTGGGCGCCAGGGTGGTTTTTCTTTTCACCAGTGAGACGGGCAACAGCTGATTGCCCTTCAC
CGCCTGGCCCTGAGAGAGTTGCAGCAAGCGGTCCACGCTGGTTTGCCCCAGCAGGCGAAAATCCTGTTTG
ATGGTGGTTAACGGCGGGATATAACATGAGCTGTCTTCGGTATCGTCGTATCCCACTACCGAGATATCCG
CACCAACGCGCAGCCCGGACTCGGTAATGGCGCGCATTGCGCCCAGCGCCATCTGATCGTTGGCAACCAG
CATCGCAGTGGGAACGATGCCCTCATTCAGCATTTGCATGGTTTGTTGAAAACCGGACATGGCACTCCAG
TCGCCTTCCCGTTCCGCTATCGGCTGAATTTGATTGCGAGTGAGATATTTATGCCAGCCAGCCAGACGCA
GACGCGCCGAGACAGAACTTAATGGGCCCGCTAACAGCGCGATTTGCTGGTGACCCAATGCGACCAGATG
CTCCACGCCCAGTCGCGTACCGTCTTCATGGGAGAAAATAATACTGTTGATGGGTGTCTGGTCAGAGACA
TCAAGAAATAACGCCGGAACATTAGTGCAGGCAGCTTCCACAGCAATGGCATCCTGGTCATCCAGCGGAT
AGTTAATGATCAGCCCACTGACGCGTTGCGCGAGAAGATTGTGCACCGCCGCTTTACAGGCTTCGACGCC
GCTTCGTTCTACCATCGACACCACCACGCTGGCACCCAGTTGATCGGCGCGAGATTTAATCGCCGCGACA
ATTTGCGACGGCGCGTGCAGGGCCAGACTGGAGGTGGCAACGCCAATCAGCAACGACTGTTTGCCCGCCA
GTTGTTGTGCCACGCGGTTGGGAATGTAATTCAGCTCCGCCATCGCCGCTTCCACTTTTTCCCGCGTTTT
CGCAGAAACGTGGCTGGCCTGGTTCACCACGCGGGAAACGGTCTGATAAGAGACACCGGCATACTCTGCG
ACATCGTATAACGTTACTGGTTTCACATTCACCACCCTGAATTGACTCTCTTCCGGGCGCTATCATGCCA
TACCGCGAAAGGTTTTGCACCATTCGATGGTGTCGGAATTTCGGGCAGCGTTGGGTCCTGGCCACGGGTG
CGCATGATCTAGAGCTGCCTCGCGCGTTTCGGTGATGACGGTGAAAACCTCTGACACATGCAGCTCCCGG
AGACGGTCACAGCTTGTCTGTAAGCGGATGCCGGGAGCAGACAAGCCCGTCAGGGCGCGTCAGCGGGTGT
TGGCGGGTGTCGGGGCGCAGCCATGACCCAGTCACGTAGCGATAGCGGAGTGTATACTGGCTTAACTATG
CGGCATCAGAGCAGATTGTACTGAGAGTGCACCACATGCGGTGTGAAATACCGCACAGATGCGTAAGGAG
AAAATACCGCATCAGGCGCTCTTCCGCTTCCTCGCTCACTGACTCGCTGCGCTCGGTCGTTCGGCTGCGG
CGAGCGGTATCAGCTCACTCAAAGGCGGTAATACGGTTATCCACAGAATCAGGGGATAACGCAGGAAAGA
ACATGTGAGCAAAAGGCCAGCAAAAGGCCAGGAACCGTAAAAAGGCCGCGTTGCTGGCGTTTTTCCATAG
GCTCCGCCCCCCTGACGAGCATCACAAAAATCGACGCTCAAGTCAGAGGTGGCGAAACCCGACAGGACTA
TAAAGATACCAGGCGTTTCCCCCTGGAAGCTCCCTCGTGCGCTCTCCTGTTCCGACCCTGCCGCTTACCG
GATACCTGTCCGCCTTTCTCCCTTCGGGAAGCGTGGCGCTTTCTCATAGCTCACGCTGTAGGTATCTCAG
TTCGGTGTAGGTCGTTCGCTCCAAGCTGGGCTGTGTGCACGAACCCCCCGTTCAGCCCGACCGCTGCGCC
TTATCCGGTAACTATCGTCTTGAGTCCAACCCGGTAAGACACGACTTATCGCCACTGGCAGCAGCCACTG
GTAACAGGATTAGCAGAGCGAGGTATGTAGGCGGTGCTACAGAGTTCTTGAAGTGGTGGCCTAACTACGG
CTACACTAGAAGGACAGTATTTGGTATCTGCGCTCTGCTGAAGCCAGTTACCTTCGGAAAAAGAGTTGGT
AGCTCTTGATCCGGCAAACAAACCACCGCTGGTAGCGGTGGTTTTTTTGTTTGCAAGCAGCAGATTACGC
GCAGAAAAAAAGGATCTCAAGAAGATCCTTTGATCTTTTCTACGGGGTCTGACGCTCAGTGGAACGAAAA
CTCACGTTAAGGGATTTTGGTCATGAGATTATCAAAAAGGATCTTCACCTAGATCCTTTTAAATTAAAAA
TGAAGTTTTAAATCAATCTAAAGTATATATGAGTAAACTTGGTCTGACAGTTACCAATGCTTAATCAGTG
AGGCACCTATCTCAGCGATCTGTCTATTTCGTTCATCCATAGTTGCCTGACTCCCCGTCGTGTAGATAAC
TACGATACGGGAGGGCTTACCATCTGGCCCCAGTGCTGCAATGATACCGCGAGACCCACGCTCACCGGCT
CCAGATTTATCAGCAATAAACCAGCCAGCCGGAAGGGCCGAGCGCAGAAGTGGTCCTGCAACTTTATCCG
CCTCCATCCAGTCTATTAATTGTTGCCGGGAAGCTAGAGTAAGTAGTTCGCCAGTTAATAGTTTGCGCAA
CGTTGTTGCCATTGCTACAGGCATCGTGGTGTCACGCTCGTCGTTTGGTATGGCTTCATTCAGCTCCGGT
TCCCAACGATCAAGGCGAGTTACATGATCCCCCATGTTGTGCAAAAAAGCGGTTAGCTCCTTCGGTCCTC
CGATCGTTGTCAGAAGTAAGTTGGCCGCAGTGTTATCACTCATGGTTATGGCAGCACTGCATAATTCTCT
TACTGTCATGCCATCCGTAAGATGCTTTTCTGTGACTGGTGAGTACTCAACCAAGTCATTCTGAGAATAG
TGTATGCGGCGACCGAGTTGCTCTTGCCCGGCGTCAATACGGGATAATACCGCGCCACATAGCAGAACTT
TAAAAGTGCTCATCATTGGAAAACGTTCTTCGGGGCGAAAACTCTCAAGGATCTTACCGCTGTTGAGATC
CAGTTCGATGTAACCCACTCGTGCACCCAACTGATCTTCAGCATCTTTTACTTTCACCAGCGTTTCTGGG
TGAGCAAAAACAGGAAGGCAAAATGCCGCAAAAAAGGGAATAAGGGCGACACGGAAATGTTGAATACTCA
TACTCTTCCTTTTTCAATATTATTGAAGCATTTATCAGGGTTATTGTCTCATGAGCGGATACATATTTGA
ATGTATTTAGAAAAATAAACAAATAGGGGTTCCGCGCACATTTCCCCGAAAAGTGCCACCTGACGTCTAA
GAAACCATTATTATCATGACATTAACCTATAAAAATAGGCGTATCACGAGGCCCTTTCGTCTTCACCTCG
AGCTTAATTAACAACACCATTTGTCGAGAAA
Features (pLannotate 1.2.2; 19 found; start..end, strand, type, name):
      1..45      +  promoter       T5 promoter: bacteriophage T5 promoter for E. coli RNA polymerase, with embedded lac operator
     53..69      +  protein_bind   lac operator: The lac repressor binds to the lac operator to inhibit transcription in E. coli. This inhibition can be relieved by adding lactose or isopropyl-β-D-thiogalactopyranoside (IPTG). lac repressor encoded by lacI
    106..759     +  CDS            GST26_SCHJA: Experimental evidence at protein level: Swiss-Prot protein existence level 1. GST isoenzymes appear to play a central role in the parasite detoxification system. Other functions are also suspected including a role in increasing the solubility of haematin in the parasite gut. From Schistosoma japonicum (Blood fluke).
    782..802     +  protein_bind   attB1: mutant version of attB; core recombination site for the Gateway® BP reaction BP Clonase™
    804..824     +  CDS            capTEV™ (fragment): composite tag for in vivo biotinylation, TEV protease cleavage, and 6xHis tagging
    887..911     -  protein_bind   attB2: mutant version of attB; recombination site for the Gateway® BP reaction BP Clonase™
    933..1027    +  terminator     lambda t0 terminator: transcription terminator from phage lambda
   1092..1120    +  promoter       cat promoter (fragment): promoter of the E. coli cat gene encoding chloramphenicol acetyltransferase
   1121..1777    +  CDS            cat: CAT_ECOLX - Experimental evidence at protein level: Swiss-Prot protein existence level 1. This enzyme is an effector of chloramphenicol resistance in bacteria. From Escherichia coli. This protein is used as a marker in many commonly used cloning vectors, such as pACYC184.
   1845..1931    +  terminator     rrnB T1 terminator: Escherichia coli rrnB; transcription terminator T1 from the E. coli rrnB gene
   1954..1971    -  promoter       tet promoter (fragment): E. coli promoter for tetracycline efflux protein gene
   1990..2011    -  protein_bind   CAP binding site: CAP binding activates transcription in the presence of cAMP. E. coli catabolite activator protein
   2024..3106    -  CDS            lacI: lac repressor; lacI; The lac repressor binds to the lac operator to inhibit transcription in E. coli. This inhibition can be relieved by adding lactose or isopropyl-β-D-thiogalactopyranoside (IPTG).
   3107..3184    -  promoter       lacIq promoter: lacI (mutant); In the lacIq allele, a single base change in the promoter boosts expression of the lacI gene about 10-fold.
   3233..3274    +  CDS            rop (fragment): Rop protein, which maintains plasmids at low copy number; rop
   3376..3516    +  misc_feature   bom: basis of mobility region from pBR322
   3702..4290    -  rep_origin     ori: high-copy-number ColE1/pMB1/pBR322/pUC origin of replication
   4461..5321    -  CDS            AmpR: β-lactamase; bla; confers resistance to ampicillin, carbenicillin, and related antibiotics
   5322..5426    -  promoter       AmpR promoter: bla
