[The description below was written by a language model from this plasmid's Addgene catalogue record and pLannotate feature annotations shown in this document.]
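Description:
pQLink-GST-2xCTD is a 5,561 bp bacterial expression plasmid built on the pQLinkG2 backbone. It produces a short piece of the human RNA polymerase II large subunit (Rpb1, encoded by POLR2A) as a GST fusion in E. coli. The 42 bp insert encodes two copies of the C-terminal domain (CTD) heptapeptide repeat and was introduced by ligation-independent cloning. The plasmid replicates from a ColE1/pMB1-type origin, with an adjacent pBR322 bom region and only a fragment of rop. It is selected with ampicillin through a β-lactamase gene under its own promoter. The feature table also shows a chloramphenicol acetyltransferase coding sequence preceded by only a fragment of its promoter, and the catalogue lists ampicillin alone as the selection.

Expression is driven by a bacteriophage T5 promoter with an embedded lac operator, followed by a second lac operator. The plasmid carries lacI under the lacIq promoter, so transcription is repressed until it is induced with IPTG. The open reading frame begins with Schistosoma japonicum glutathione S-transferase. Downstream lie an attB1 site, a short annotated fragment of a TEV-cleavage composite tag, the CTD repeats and an attB2 site. This arrangement suggests the GST moiety may be removable by TEV protease, although the record does not say so. A lambda t0 terminator closes the expression unit, and an rrnB T1 terminator follows the cat sequence.

The fusion supplies a minimal, affinity-purifiable CTD ligand. The associated publication concerns a gammaherpesviral TATA-box-binding protein that directly contacts the host Pol II CTD to direct late gene transcription, so the construct fits use in binding assays such as GST pull-downs. The record does not specify the assay.
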