Addgene plasmid #138470: pQLink-GST-2xCTD
Purpose: Expresses GST-tagged 2xCTD heptapeptide repeat in bacteria
Depositing lab: Britt Glaunsinger. Depositing organization: University of California, Berkeley. Publication: The gammaherpesviral TATA-box-binding protein directly interacts with the CTD of host RNA Pol II to direct late gene transcription. Castaneda AF, Didychuk AL, Louder RK, McCollum CO, Davis ZH, Nogales E, Glaunsinger BA. PLoS Pathog. 2020 Sep 4;16(9):e1008843. doi: 10.1371/journal.ppat.1008843. eCollection 2020 Sep. PubMed 32886723.
Backbone
  Vector backbone: pQLinkG2
  Backbone size w/o insert (bp): 5519
  Total vector size (bp): 5561
  Vector type: Bacterial Expression
Growth in bacteria
  Bacterial resistance: Ampicillin, 100 μg/mL
  Growth temperature: 37°C
  Growth strain: DH5alpha
  Copy number: Unknown
Gene/Insert
  Gene/Insert name: Rpb1
  Species: H. sapiens (human)
  Insert size (bp): 42
  Mutation: 2x CTD repeat
  Entrez Gene: POLR2A (a.k.a. NEDHIB, POLR2, POLRA, RPB1, RPBh1, RPO2, RPOL2, RpIILS, hRPB220, hsRPB1)
  Promoter: T5
  Tag / fusion protein: GST (N terminal on backbone)
  Cloning method: Ligation Independent Cloning
  Sequencing primers: 5′ GGGCTGGCAAGCCACGTTTGGTG; 3′ GGCAACCGAGCGTTCTGAAC
Terms and licenses: Academic/Nonprofit Terms; Industry Terms: Not Available to Industry
How to cite: pQLink-GST-2xCTD was a gift from Britt Glaunsinger (Addgene plasmid # 138470 ; http://n2t.net/addgene:138470 ; RRID:Addgene_138470)
